Addgene plasmid #8649: p3869 HA-E6-AP C833A
Depositing lab: Peter Howley. Depositing organization: Harvard Medical School. Publication: The role of E6AP in the regulation of p53 protein levels in human papillomavirus (HPV)-positive and HPV-negative cells. Talis AL, Huibregtse JM, Howley PM. J Biol Chem 1998 Mar 13;273(11):6439-45. 10.1074/jbc.273.11.6439 PubMed 9497376.
Backbone
  Vector backbone: pCMV4
  Backbone size w/o insert (bp): 4874
  Vector type: Mammalian Expression
Growth in bacteria
  Bacterial resistance: Ampicillin, 100 μg/mL
  Growth temperature: 37°C
  Growth strain: DH5alpha
  Copy number: High Copy
Gene/Insert
  Gene/Insert name: E6-AP
  Species: H. sapiens (human)
  Insert size (bp): 2500
  Mutation: C833A; active site Cys mutated to encode Ala
  Entrez Gene: UBE3A (a.k.a. ANCR, AS, E6-AP, EPVE6AP, HPVE6A, PIX1)
  Tag / fusion protein: HA (N terminal on insert)
  Cloning method: Restriction Enzyme; 5′ cloning site BamHI (destroyed during cloning); 3′ cloning site HindIII (not destroyed)
  Sequencing primers: 5′ CMV Forward
Terms and licenses: Academic/Nonprofit Terms; Industry Terms: Not Available to Industry
Depositor comments: See author's map. In addition to C833A, there is also an L837V amino acid change. E6-AP is missing the first 22 amino acids of isoform 1 (protein starts with MEACT NEFCA).
How to cite: p3869 HA-E6-AP C833A was a gift from Peter Howley (Addgene plasmid # 8649 ; http://n2t.net/addgene:8649 ; RRID:Addgene_8649)
