[The description below was written by a language model from this plasmid's Addgene catalogue record.]
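Description:
p3869 HA-E6-AP C833A is a mammalian expression plasmid built on the pCMV4 backbone (about 4.9 kb without insert) that carries a roughly 2.5 kb human E6-AP (UBE3A) cDNA. It is maintained in E. coli as a high-copy plasmid under ampicillin selection. The record does not include a feature table. The promoter is therefore not listed explicitly, but the backbone name and the use of a CMV forward sequencing primer point to expression from the cytomegalovirus immediate-early promoter, which suits transient transfection of mammalian cells. No mammalian selection marker is recorded. The insert was placed by restriction cloning, with the 5′ BamHI site destroyed in the process and the 3′ HindIII site retained.

The encoded protein carries an N-terminal HA epitope tag for detection or immunoprecipitation. It also bears the C833A substitution, which replaces the active-site cysteine with alanine. E6-AP is a HECT-domain ubiquitin ligase, and this cysteine normally forms the thioester intermediate with ubiquitin, so the mutant is expected to be catalytically inactive. Such mutants are commonly used as ligase-dead controls or as potentially dominant-interfering versions of the enzyme.

The depositor notes two further departures from the reference sequence. There is an additional L837V amino acid change, and the coding region lacks the first 22 residues of isoform 1. The associated study examined the role of E6-AP in regulating p53 protein levels in HPV-positive and HPV-negative cells, which is consistent with using this construct to test whether E6-AP catalytic activity is required for p53 turnover.
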