>Addgene plasmid #8649 | p3869 HA-E6-AP C833A | addgene partial sequence | sequence record 17128 | 8649 with CMV-Forward
AATTGTTTTTATTTTTAATTTTCTTTCAATACTTCCATCGAATTCAGATCCACCATGTACCCATACGATG
TTCCAGATTACGCTGAAGCCTGCACGAATGAGTTTTGTGCTTCCTGTCCAACTTTTCTTCGTATGGATAA
TAATGCAGCAGCTATTAAAGCCCTCGAGCTTTATAAGATTAATGCAAAACTCTGTGATCCTCATCCCTCC
AAGAAAGGAGCAAGCTCAGCTTACCTTGAGAACTCGAAAGGTGCCCCCAACAACTCCTGCTCTGAGATAA
AAATGAACAAGAAAGGCGCTAGAATTGATTTTAAAGATGTGACTTACTTAACAGAAGAGAAGGTATATGA
AATTCTTGAATTATGTAGAGAAAGAGAGGATTATTCCCCTTTAATCCGTGTTATTGGAAGAGTTTTTTCT
AGTGCTGAGGCATTGGTACAGAGCTTCCGGAAAGTTAAACAACACACCAAGGAAGAACTGAAATCTCTTC
AAGCAAAAGATGAAGACAAAGATGAAGATGAAAAGGAAAAAGCTGCATGTTCTGCTGCTGCTATGGAAGA
AGACTCAGAAGCATCTTCCTCAAGGATAGGTGATAGCTCACAGGGAGACAACAATTTGCAAAAATTAGGC
CCTGATGATGTGTCTGTGGATATTGATGCCATTAGAAGGGTCTACACCAGATTGCTCTCTAATGAAAAAA
TTGAAACTGCCTTTCTCAATGCACTTGTATATTTGTCACCTAACGTGGAATGTGACTTGACGTATCACAA
TGTATACTCTCGAGATCCTAATTATCTGAATTTGTTCATTATCGTAATGGAGAATAGAAATCTCCACAGT
CCTGAATATCTGGAAATGGCTTTGCCATTATTTTGCAAAGCGATGAGCAAGCTACCCCTTGCAGCCAAGG
AAAACTGATCAGACTGTGGTCTAATACAATGCAGACCAGATTCGGAGATGATGGAGACTTTCAGCAACTT
ATACTTATAAGTCA
