>Addgene plasmid #8649 | p3869 HA-E6-AP C833A | addgene partial sequence | sequence record 17129 | hGH-PA-R 5'-CCAGCTTGGTTCCCAATAGA-3'
GCCCCTTGCTCCATACCACCCCCCTCCACCCCATAATATTATAGAAGGACACCTAGTCAGACAAAATGAT
GCAACTTAATTTTATTAGGACAAGGCTGGTGGGCACTGGAGTGGCAACTTCCAGGGCCAGGAGAGGCACT
GGGGAGGGGTCACAGGGATGCCACCCGGGATCCTCTAGAGTCGACCTGCAGGCATGCAAGCTTCATCGTG
TCGGGTTTAACATTACGGATTTCCTTGAAGAGAGTGAGTTTTTGGTTCTTGCCGGGTCCCAGGAAAGGAT
CAGATCTGCAGCGGCCGCGTTTTACAGCATGCCAAATCCTTTGGCATACGTGATGGCCTTCAACAATCTC
TCTTTAAGTTTTTCTTTGCTTGAGTATTCCGGAAGTAAAACCACATTAAAGGCAGTATGAGATGTAGGTA
ACCTTTCTGTGTCTGGGCCATTTTTGGCTATAATCATCTTTAATTTTCCTAGTCCTCCCACAGGTGCTCT
GTCTGTGCCCGTTGTAAACTGCAAGAAGAGTCTTTTCTGTTCATCTGTAAATGAATGAACGATTTCCCAG
AACTCCCTAATCAGAACAGAGTCCCTGGTATAGCCACCGTCATATTCTGTAGTTTCTTCTAGTGCTTGGA
AATCTAGATTCCGGCTTCCACATATAAGCAATTCAATTTCTTCTGGTCTGAATAAGTACTTTAAAGGAGA
TTCATTTGTCACCATATGAA
